Addgene plasmid #215604: pGAL4-DBD-CEBPa-AroPERFECT_IS15+1
Purpose: For overexpression of Gal4-DBD CEBPa AroPERFECT IS15+1
Depositing lab: Denes Hnisz. Depositing organization: Max Planck Institute for Molecular Genetics. Publication: An activity-specificity trade-off encoded in human transcription factors. Naderi J, Magalhaes AP, Kibar G, Stik G, Zhang Y, Mackowiak SD, Wieler HM, Rossi F, Buschow R, Christou-Kent M, Alcoverro-Bertran M, Graf T, Vingron M, Hnisz D. Nat Cell Biol. 2024 Aug;26(8):1309-1321. doi: 10.1038/s41556-024-01411-0. Epub 2024 Jul 5. PubMed 38969762.
Backbone
  Vector backbone: pGAL4-DBD-MCS
  Vector type: Mammalian Expression
Growth in bacteria
  Bacterial resistance: Ampicillin, 100 μg/mL
  Growth temperature: 37°C
  Growth strain: DH5alpha
  Copy number: High Copy
Gene/Insert
  Gene/Insert name: CEBPa AroPERFECT IS15+1
  Species: H. sapiens (human)
  Entrez Gene: CEBPA (a.k.a. C/EBP-alpha, CEBP)
  Cloning method: Gibson Cloning
Terms and licenses: Academic/Nonprofit Terms; Industry Terms: Not Available to Industry
How to cite: pGAL4-DBD-CEBPa-AroPERFECT_IS15+1 was a gift from Denes Hnisz (Addgene plasmid # 215604 ; http://n2t.net/addgene:215604 ; RRID:Addgene_215604)
