[The description below was written by a language model from this plasmid's Addgene catalogue record and pLannotate feature annotations shown in this document.]
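Description:
pGAL4-DBD-CEBPa-AroPERFECT_IS15+1 is a 6.6 kb mammalian expression plasmid built on the pGAL4-DBD-MCS backbone and designed to overexpress a fusion of the yeast GAL4 DNA-binding domain with an engineered variant of human CEBPA. It is propagated in E. coli as a high-copy plasmid through a ColE1/pUC-type origin and selected with ampicillin via the β-lactamase gene. An f1 origin is also present, along with vector remnants such as lac promoter/operator elements, a lacI fragment and a bom fragment. For selection in mammalian cells, an SV40 enhancer/early promoter drives a neomycin/kanamycin phosphotransferase gene (neo, conferring G418 resistance), followed by a fragment of ble and an SV40 polyadenylation signal.

The expression cassette uses the human CMV immediate early enhancer and promoter, followed by the truncated GAL4 DNA-binding domain coding sequence and, downstream, a partial CEBPA coding sequence inserted by Gibson cloning. Transcripts are terminated by the bovine growth hormone polyadenylation signal. T7 and SP6 phage promoters flank the cassette and can serve for in vitro transcription or as sequencing primer sites. The annotation matches only a fragment of CEBPA, so the insert appears to be a portion of the protein rather than the full-length factor. The "AroPERFECT IS15+1" designation marks it as a designed sequence variant, but the record does not define the specific changes.

Tethering a candidate region to the GAL4 DNA-binding domain is the standard arrangement for measuring transcriptional activation on a reporter carrying GAL4 binding (UAS) sites, supplied on a separate plasmid. The record itself states only that the construct is for overexpression of the fusion, deposited with a study of activity and specificity in human transcription factors.
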