Features (pLannotate 1.2.2; 22 found; start..end, strand, type, name):
      1..380     +  enhancer       CMV enhancer: human cytomegalovirus immediate early enhancer
    381..584     +  promoter       CMV promoter: human cytomegalovirus (CMV) immediate early promoter
    580..613     +  LTR            5' LTR (truncated) (fragment): truncated 5' long terminal repeat (LTR) from HIV-1
    629..647     +  promoter       T7 promoter: promoter for bacteriophage T7 RNA polymerase
    710..1150    +  CDS            GAL4 DNA binding domain: DNA binding domain of the GAL4 transcriptional activator; Saccharomyces cerevisiae GAL4 (truncated)
   1271..1906    +  CDS            CEBPA (fragment): CEBPA_HUMAN - Also known as CEBP From Homo sapiens (Human).
   1923..1941    -  promoter       SP6 promoter: promoter for bacteriophage SP6 RNA polymerase
   1967..2191    +  polyA_signal   bGH poly(A) signal: bovine growth hormone polyadenylation signal
   2195..2216    +  promoter       SV40 promoter (fragment): SV40 enhancer and early promoter
   2237..2665    +  rep_origin     f1 ori (sequence partly withheld): f1 bacteriophage origin of replication; arrow indicates direction of (+) strand synthesis
   2679..3008    +  promoter       SV40 promoter: SV40 enhancer and early promoter
   3075..3866    +  CDS            neo: KKA2_KLEPN - Also known as kan, nptII. Experimental evidence at protein level: Swiss-Prot protein existence level 1. Resistance to kanamycin, neomycin, paromomycin, ribostamycin, butirosin and gentamicin B. From Klebsiella pneumoniae.
   3890..4048    +  CDS            ble (fragment): BLE_KLEPN - Experimental evidence at protein level: Swiss-Prot protein existence level 1. Binding protein with a strong affinity to the bleomycin family of antibiotics. Binds to CL990; an antimitotic-antibiotic compound. From Klebsiella pneumoniae.
   4043..4164    +  polyA_signal   SV40 poly(A) signal: SV40 polyadenylation signal
   4237..4253    -  protein_bind   lac operator: The lac repressor binds to the lac operator to inhibit transcription in E. coli. This inhibition can be relieved by adding lactose or isopropyl-β-D-thiogalactopyranoside (IPTG). lac repressor encoded by lacI
   4261..4291    -  promoter       lac promoter: promoter for the E. coli lac operon
   4306..4327    -  protein_bind   CAP binding site: CAP binding activates transcription in the presence of cAMP. E. coli catabolite activator protein
   4340..4432    -  CDS            lacI (fragment): lac repressor; lacI; The lac repressor binds to the lac operator to inhibit transcription in E. coli. This inhibition can be relieved by adding lactose or isopropyl-β-D-thiogalactopyranoside (IPTG).
   4615..5203    -  rep_origin     ori: high-copy-number ColE1/pMB1/pBR322/pUC origin of replication
   5374..6234    -  CDS            AmpR: β-lactamase; bla; confers resistance to ampicillin, carbenicillin, and related antibiotics
   6235..6339    -  promoter       AmpR promoter: bla
   6398..6450    -  misc_feature   bom (fragment): basis of mobility region from pBR322
>Addgene plasmid #215604 | pGAL4-DBD-CEBPa-AroPERFECT_IS15+1 | addgene full sequence | sequence record 429184 | Addgene NGS Result
GACATTGATTATTGACTAGTTATTAATAGTAATCAATTACGGGGTCATTAGTTCATAGCCCATATATGGA
GTTCCGCGTTACATAACTTACGGTAAATGGCCCGCCTGGCTGACCGCCCAACGACCCCCGCCCATTGACG
TCAATAATGACGTATGTTCCCATAGTAACGCCAATAGGGACTTTCCATTGACGTCAATGGGTGGAGTATT
TACGGTAAACTGCCCACTTGGCAGTACATCAAGTGTATCATATGCCAAGTACGCCCCCTATTGACGTCAA
TGACGGTAAATGGCCCGCCTGGCATTATGCCCAGTACATGACCTTATGGGACTTTCCTACTTGGCAGTAC
ATCTACGTATTAGTCATCGCTATTACCATGGTGATGCGGTTTTGGCAGTACATCAATGGGCGTGGATAGC
GGTTTGACTCACGGGGATTTCCAAGTCTCCACCCCATTGACGTCAATGGGAGTTTGTTTTGGCACCAAAA
TCAACGGGACTTTCCAAAATGTCGTAACAACTCCGCCCCATTGACGCAAATGGGCGGTAGGCGTGTACGG
TGGGAGGTCTATATAAGCAGAGCTCTCTGGCTAACTAGAGAACCCACTGCTTACTGGCTTATCGAAATTA
ATACGACTCACTATAGGGAGACCCAAGCTTGGTACCGAGCTCGGATCCACTAGTAACGGCCGCCAGTGTG
CTGGAATTCATGAAGCTACTGTCTTCTATCGAACAAGCATGCGATATTTGCCGACTTAAAAAGCTCAAGT
GCTCCAAAGAAAAACCGAAGTGCGCCAAGTGTCTGAAGAACAACTGGGAGTGTCGCTACTCTCCCAAAAC
CAAAAGGTCTCCGCTGACTAGGGCACATCTGACAGAAGTGGAATCAAGGCTAGAAAGACTGGAACAGCTA
TTTCTACTGATTTTTCCTCGAGAAGACCTTGACATGATTTTGAAAATGGATTCTTTACAGGATATAAAAG
CATTGTTAACAGGATTATTTGTACAAGATAATGTGAATAAAGATGCCGTCACAGATAGATTGGCTTCAGT
GGAGACTGATATGCCTCTAACATTGAGACAGCATAGAATAAGTGCGACATCATCATCGGAAGAGAGTAGT
AACAAAGGTCAAAGACAGTTGACTGTATCGGCGATCATGCGCGGGCGCTTCGGGCGAGCAGGGTCTCCGG
GTGGGCGGCGAAGACGGCCAGCCCAATATGCAGGCGGACGGCGGGGTTCTCCCTGTAGGGAAAATTCAAA
TTCTTTCCCTATGGAATCAGCAGATGAAGCAGAACCTCGTCCGCCAATGTCATTTTCACATCTTCAATCC
CCACCTCATGCTCCTTCCTCTGCAGCGGGATTTCCTAGAGGGGCCGGACCTGCTCAACCACCTGCTCCAC
CCGCGGCGTATCCTGAACCTCTCGGCGGAATTTGTGAACATGAAACCAGTATCGATTTTATAAGTGCTAT
TGATCCTGCAGCAAATGATGAACTCGCAGATCTCTTTCAACATTCCCGCCAACAAGAGAAAGCAAAAGCC
GCTGTAGGACCATTCACCGGCGGTGGGGGGGGCGGAGATGATCCAGGTGCTCCAGCCGGATATCCTGGCG
GGGCTGTAATGCCAGGCGGGGCTCATGGACCACCACCATATGGTGGTTGTGCCGCTGCAGGTCTCGATGG
GCGGTTGGAACCTTTGTATGAACGGGTGGGTGCCCCTGCTCTTCGACCCTTGGTCATTAAACAATATGAA
CCACGGGAAGAAGACGAGGCTAAACAACTTGCATTGGCTGGTTTTCTGCCACAACCACCACCCCCACCAC
CACCAAGCCATCCTCATCCATATCATCCACCCCCTGCTCATCTCGCTGCTCCTCATTTGCAACAAATATT
TGCCCATTGTGGACAAGTCTAGAGGGCCCTATTCTATAGTGTCACCTAAATGCTAGAGCTCGCTGATCAG
CCTCGACTGTGCCTTCTAGTTGCCAGCCATCTGTTGTTTGCCCCTCCCCCGTGCCTTCCTTGACCCTGGA
AGGTGCCACTCCCACTGTCCTTTCCTAATAAAATGAGGAAATTGCATCGCATTGTCTGAGTAGGTGTCAT
TCTATTCTGGGGGGTGGGGTGGGGCAGGACAGCAAGGGGGAGGATTGGGAAGACAATAGCAGGCATGCTG
GGGATGCGGTGGGCTCTATGGCTTCTGAGGCGGAAAGAACCAGCTGGGGCTCTAGGGGGTATCCCC
[124 nt withheld, positions 2237-2360]
C
[91 nt withheld, positions 2362-2452]
A
[49 nt withheld, positions 2454-2502]
CCTTTGACGTTGGAGTCCACGTTCTTT
[37 nt withheld, positions 2530-2566]
ACCCTATCTCGGTCTATTCTTTTGATTTATAAGGGATTTTGCCGATTTCGGCCTATTGGTTAAAAAATGA
GCTGATTTAACAAAAATTTAACGCGAATTAATTCTGTGGAATGTGTGTCAGTTAGGGTGTGGAAAGTCCC
CAGGCTCCCCAGCAGGCAGAAGTATGCAAAGCATGCATCTCAATTAGTCAGCAACCAGGTGTGGAAAGTC
CCCAGGCTCCCCAGCAGGCAGAAGTATGCAAAGCATGCATCTCAATTAGTCAGCAACCATAGTCCCGCCC
CTAACTCCGCCCATCCCGCCCCTAACTCCGCCCAGTTCCGCCCATTCTCCGCCCCATGGCTGACTAATTT
TTTTTATTTATGCAGAGGCCGAGGCCGCCTCTGCCTCTGAGCTATTCCAGAAGTAGTGAGGAGGCTTTTT
TGGAGGCCTAGGCTTTTGCAAAAAGCTCCCGGGAGCTTGTATATCCATTTTCGGATCTGATCAAGAGACA
GGATGAGGATCGTTTCGCATGATTGAACAAGATGGATTGCACGCAGGTTCTCCGGCCGCTTGGGTGGAGA
GGCTATTCGGCTATGACTGGGCACAACAGACAATCGGCTGCTCTGATGCCGCCGTGTTCCGGCTGTCAGC
GCAGGGGCGCCCGGTTCTTTTTGTCAAGACCGACCTGTCCGGTGCCCTGAATGAACTGCAGGACGAGGCA
GCGCGGCTATCGTGGCTGGCCACGACGGGCGTTCCTTGCGCAGCTGTGCTCGACGTTGTCACTGAAGCGG
GAAGGGACTGGCTGCTATTGGGCGAAGTGCCGGGGCAGGATCTCCTGTCATCTCACCTTGCTCCTGCCGA
GAAAGTATCCATCATGGCTGATGCAATGCGGCGGCTGCATACGCTTGATCCGGCTACCTGCCCATTCGAC
CACCAAGCGAAACATCGCATCGAGCGAGCACGTACTCGGATGGAAGCCGGTCTTGTCGATCAGGATGATC
TGGACGAAGAGCATCAGGGGCTCGCGCCAGCCGAACTGTTCGCCAGGCTCAAGGCGCGCATGCCCGACGG
CGAGGATCTCGTCGTGACCCATGGCGATGCCTGCTTGCCGAATATCATGGTGGAAAATGGCCGCTTTTCT
GGATTCATCGACTGTGGCCGGCTGGGTGTGGCGGACCGCTATCAGGACATAGCGTTGGCTACCCGTGATA
TTGCTGAAGAGCTTGGCGGCGAATGGGCTGACCGCTTCCTCGTGCTTTACGGTATCGCCGCTCCCGATTC
GCAGCGCATCGCCTTCTATCGCCTTCTTGACGAGTTCTTCTGAGCGGGACTCTGGGGTTCGAAATGACCG
ACCAAGCGACGCCCAACCTGCCATCACGAGATTTCGATTCCACCGCCGCCTTCTATGAAAGGTTGGGCTT
CGGAATCGTTTTCCGGGACGCCGGCTGGATGATCCTCCAGCGCGGGGATCTCATGCTGGAGTTCTTCGCC
CACCCCAACTTGTTTATTGCAGCTTATAATGGTTACAAATAAAGCAATAGCATCACAAATTTCACAAATA
AAGCATTTTTTTCACTGCATTCTAGTTGTGGTTTGTCCAAACTCATCAATGTATCTTATCATGTCTGTAT
ACCGTCGACCTCTAGCTAGAGCTTGGCGTAATCATGGTCATAGCTGTTTCCTGTGTGAAATTGTTATCCG
CTCACAATTCCACACAACATACGAGCCGGAAGCATAAAGTGTAAAGCCTGGGGTGCCTAATGAGTGAGCT
AACTCACATTAATTGCGTTGCGCTCACTGCCCGCTTTCCAGTCGGGAAACCTGTCGTGCCAGCTGCATTA
ATGAATCGGCCAACGCGCGGGGAGAGGCGGTTTGCGTATTGGGCGCTCTTCCGCTTCCTCGCTCACTGAC
TCGCTGCGCTCGGTCGTTCGGCTGCGGCGAGCGGTATCAGCTCACTCAAAGGCGGTAATACGGTTATCCA
CAGAATCAGGGGATAACGCAGGAAAGAACATGTGAGCAAAAGGCCAGCAAAAGGCCAGGAACCGTAAAAA
GGCCGCGTTGCTGGCGTTTTTCCATAGGCTCCGCCCCCCTGACGAGCATCACAAAAATCGACGCTCAAGT
CAGAGGTGGCGAAACCCGACAGGACTATAAAGATACCAGGCGTTTCCCCCTGGAAGCTCCCTCGTGCGCT
CTCCTGTTCCGACCCTGCCGCTTACCGGATACCTGTCCGCCTTTCTCCCTTCGGGAAGCGTGGCGCTTTC
TCATAGCTCACGCTGTAGGTATCTCAGTTCGGTGTAGGTCGTTCGCTCCAAGCTGGGCTGTGTGCACGAA
CCCCCCGTTCAGCCCGACCGCTGCGCCTTATCCGGTAACTATCGTCTTGAGTCCAACCCGGTAAGACACG
ACTTATCGCCACTGGCAGCAGCCACTGGTAACAGGATTAGCAGAGCGAGGTATGTAGGCGGTGCTACAGA
GTTCTTGAAGTGGTGGCCTAACTACGGCTACACTAGAAGAACAGTATTTGGTATCTGCGCTCTGCTGAAG
CCAGTTACCTTCGGAAAAAGAGTTGGTAGCTCTTGATCCGGCAAACAAACCACCGCTGGTAGCGGTGGTT
TTTTTGTTTGCAAGCAGCAGATTACGCGCAGAAAAAAAGGATCTCAAGAAGATCCTTTGATCTTTTCTAC
GGGGTCTGACGCTCAGTGGAACGAAAACTCACGTTAAGGGATTTTGGTCATGAGATTATCAAAAAGGATC
TTCACCTAGATCCTTTTAAATTAAAAATGAAGTTTTAAATCAATCTAAAGTATATATGAGTAAACTTGGT
CTGACAGTTACCAATGCTTAATCAGTGAGGCACCTATCTCAGCGATCTGTCTATTTCGTTCATCCATAGT
TGCCTGACTTCCCGTCGTGTAGATAACTACGATACGGGAGGGCTTACCATCTGGCCCCAGTGCTGCAATG
ATACCGCGAGACCCACGCTCACCGGCTCCAGATTTATCAGCAATAAACCAGCCAGCCGGAAGGGCCGAGC
GCAGAAGTGGTCCTGCAACTTTATCCGCCTCCATCCAGTCTATTAATTGTTGCCGGGAAGCTAGAGTAAG
TAGTTCGCCAGTTAATAGTTTGCGCAACGTTGTTGCCATTGCTACAGGCATCGTGGTGTCACGCTCGTCG
TTTGGTATGGCTTCATTCAGCTCCGGTTCCCAACGATCAAGGCGAGTTACATGATCCCCCATGTTGTGCA
AAAAAGCGGTTAGCTCCTTCGGTCCTCCGATCGTTGTCAGAAGTAAGTTGGCCGCAGTGTTATCACTCAT
GGTTATGGCAGCACTGCATAATTCTCTTACTGTCATGCCATCCGTAAGATGCTTTTCTGTGACTGGTGAG
TACTCAACCAAGTCATTCTGAGAATAGTGTATGCGGCGACCGAGTTGCTCTTGCCCGGCGTCAATACGGG
ATAATACCGCGCCACATAGCAGAACTTTAAAAGTGCTCATCATTGGAAAACGTTCTTCGGGGCGAAAACT
CTCAAGGATCTTACCGCTGTTGAGATCCAGTTCGATGTAACCCACTCGTGCACCCAACTGATCTTCAGCA
TCTTTTACTTTCACCAGCGTTTCTGGGTGAGCAAAAACAGGAAGGCAAAATGCCGCAAAAAAGGGAATAA
GGGCGACACGGAAATGTTGAATACTCATACTCTTCCTTTTTCAATATTATTGAAGCATTTATCAGGGTTA
TTGTCTCATGAGCGGATACATATTTGAATGTATTTAGAAAAATAAACAAATAGGGGTTCCGCGCACATTT
CCCCGAAAAGTGCCACCTGACGTCGACGGATCGGGAGATCTCCCGATCCCCTATGGTGCACTCTCAGTAC
AATCTGCTCTGATGCCGCATAGTTAAGCCAGTATCTGCTCCCTGCTTGTGTGTTGGAGGTCGCTGAGTAG
TGCGCGAGCAAAATTTAAGCTACAACAAGGCAAGGCTTGACCGACAATTGCATGAAGAATCTGCTTAGGG
TTAGGCGTTTTGCGCTGCTTCGCGATGTACGGGCCAGATATACGCGTT
